Addgene plasmid #47735: MSP7-bio
Purpose: Expresses enzymatically monobiotinylated full-length MSP7 with no N-linked glycans upon cotransfection with BirA in mammalian cells. Contains a C-terminal rat Cd4 d3+4 tag.
Depositing lab: Gavin Wright. Depositing organization: Wellcome Sanger Institute. Publication: A library of functional recombinant cell surface and secreted Plasmodium falciparum merozoite proteins. Crosnier C, Wanaguru M, McDade B, Osier FH, Marsh K, Rayner JC, Wright GJ. Mol Cell Proteomics. 2013 Sep 16. 10.1074/mcp.O113.028357 PubMed 24043421.
Backbone
  Vector backbone: pTT3
  Backbone manufacturer: Yves Durocher, NRC
  Backbone size w/o insert (bp): 6633
  Total vector size (bp): 7605
  Vector type: Mammalian Expression
Growth in bacteria
  Bacterial resistance: Ampicillin, 100 μg/mL
  Growth temperature: 37°C
  Growth strain: DH5alpha
  Copy number: High Copy
Gene/Insert
  Gene/Insert name: Codon-optimised MSP7
  Species: Synthetic; Plasmodium falciparum
  Insert size (bp): 972
  Mutation: Exogenous signal peptide of mouse origin, changed Serine131 and Serine278 to Alanine residues
  Promoter: CMV
  Tag / fusion protein: rat Cd4 d3+4 (C terminal on backbone); enzymatic biotinylation sequence (C terminal on backbone)
  Cloning method: Restriction Enzyme; 5′ cloning site NotI (not destroyed); 3′ cloning site AscI (not destroyed)
  Sequencing primers: 5′ CMV-fwd
Resource information
  A portion of this plasmid was derived from a plasmid made by: pTT3 was obtained under an MTA from Yves Durocher, National Research Council of Canada- Biotechnology Research Institute
Terms and licenses: Academic/Nonprofit Terms; Industry Terms: Not Available to Industry
How to cite: MSP7-bio was a gift from Gavin Wright (Addgene plasmid # 47735 ; http://n2t.net/addgene:47735 ; RRID:Addgene_47735)
