[The description below was written by a language model from this plasmid's Addgene catalogue record and pLannotate feature annotations shown in this document.]
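Description:
MSP7-bio is a mammalian expression plasmid built on the pTT3 backbone, designed for transient production of a secreted, tagged form of the Plasmodium falciparum merozoite surface protein MSP7. It is maintained in E. coli as a high-copy plasmid through a ColE1/pUC-type origin and selected with ampicillin via the β-lactamase gene. The backbone also carries an Epstein-Barr virus oriP element, which supports episomal retention in cells expressing EBNA1, along with residual lac regulatory fragments that play no evident role in expression.

The expression cassette is driven by the CMV immediate early enhancer and promoter, followed by adenovirus-derived leader and splice sequences and a chimeric intron fragment that typically improve transcript processing. The short reverse-strand "PTP" annotation in this region most likely reflects that adenoviral leader sequence rather than a functional coding region. The open reading frame starts with a mouse immunoglobulin heavy chain signal peptide, which replaces the native parasite signal and directs secretion. It continues with a synthetic, codon-optimised full-length MSP7 insert of about 970 bp cloned between NotI and AscI sites. Serine 131 and serine 278 are changed to alanine, in keeping with the stated aim of producing protein without N-linked glycans, which the parasite protein would not normally carry. Downstream, the backbone supplies rat Cd4 domains 3 and 4 and an enzymatic biotinylation sequence (not separately annotated in the feature table), and the cassette ends at a rabbit β-globin polyadenylation signal.

When cotransfected with a BirA biotin ligase construct, the cells release monobiotinylated MSP7. The plasmid belongs to a library of recombinant merozoite cell surface and secreted proteins.
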