Features (pLannotate 1.2.2; 18 found; start..end, strand, type, name):
    154..533     +  enhancer       CMV enhancer: human cytomegalovirus immediate early enhancer
    535..734     +  promoter       CMV promoter: human cytomegalovirus (CMV) immediate early promoter
    802..840     +  misc_feature   Ad SA (fragment): adenovirus major late transcript splice acceptor (Friedrich and Soriano, 1991)
    873..1082    -  CDS            PTP (fragment): TERM_ADE02 - Experimental evidence at protein level: Swiss-Prot protein existence level 1. Protein covalently bound to the viral DNA that acts as a primer for viral genomic replication by DNA strand displacement. Assembles on the viral origin of replication in an initiation complex with viral polymerase, DBP, host NFIA and host POU2F1/OCT1. During initiation, the polymerase covalently couples the first dCTP with Ser- 580 of pTP. The terminal protein stimulates the template activity over 20 fold compared to protein-free templates. Neo-synthesized viral genomes are linked to two preterminal prot
   1113..1202    +  intron         chimeric intron (fragment): chimera between introns from adenovirus and immunoglobulin heavy chain genes
   1221..1267    +  CDS            IgH signal sequence (fragment): signal sequence from the mouse immunoglobulin heavy chain variable region
   2292..2879    +  CDS            Cd4 (fragment): CD4_RAT - Experimental evidence at protein level: Swiss-Prot protein existence level 1. Integral membrane glycoprotein that plays an essential role in the immune response and serves multiple functions in responses against both external and internal offenses. In T-cells, functions primarily as a coreceptor for MHC class II molecule:peptide complex. The antigens presented by class II peptides are derived from extracellular proteins while class I peptides are derived from cytosolic proteins. Interacts simultaneously with the T-cell receptor (TCR) and the MHC class II presented by antigen presenti
   2985..3040    +  polyA_signal   β-globin poly(A) signal: rabbit β-globin polyadenylation signal (Gil and Proudfoot, 1987)
   3554..5235    -  rep_origin     oriP (fragment): Epstein-Barr virus oriP replication origin (Yates et al., 2000)
   5362..5466    +  promoter       AmpR promoter: bla
   5467..6327    +  CDS            AmpR: β-lactamase; bla; confers resistance to ampicillin, carbenicillin, and related antibiotics
   6498..7086    +  rep_origin     ori: high-copy-number ColE1/pMB1/pBR322/pUC origin of replication
   7269..7361    +  CDS            lacI (fragment): lac repressor; lacI; The lac repressor binds to the lac operator to inhibit transcription in E. coli. This inhibition can be relieved by adding lactose or isopropyl-β-D-thiogalactopyranoside (IPTG).
   7374..7395    +  protein_bind   CAP binding site: CAP binding activates transcription in the presence of cAMP. E. coli catabolite activator protein
   7410..7440    +  promoter       lac promoter: promoter for the E. coli lac operon
   7448..7464    +  protein_bind   lac operator: The lac repressor binds to the lac operator to inhibit transcription in E. coli. This inhibition can be relieved by adding lactose or isopropyl-β-D-thiogalactopyranoside (IPTG). lac repressor encoded by lacI
   7534..7550    +  promoter       tet promoter (fragment): E. coli promoter for tetracycline efflux protein gene
   7560..7585    -  CDS            bla(M) (fragment): β-lactamase lacking the signal sequence; bla(M); allows cytosolic expression of β-lactamase
>Addgene plasmid #47735 | MSP7-bio | depositor full sequence | sequence record 68747 | MSP7-bio sequence 7605 bps
AGATCTATACATTGAATCAATATTGGCAATTAGCCATATTAGTCATTGGTTATATAGCATAAATCAATAT
TGGCTATTGGCCATTGCATACGTTGTATCTATATCATAATATGTACATTTATATTGGCTCATGTCCAATA
TGACCGCCATGTTGACATTGATTATTGACTAGTTATTAATAGTAATCAATTACGGGGTCATTAGTTCATA
GCCCATATATGGAGTTCCGCGTTACATAACTTACGGTAAATGGCCCGCCTGGCTGACCGCCCAACGACCC
CCGCCCATTGACGTCAATAATGACGTATGTTCCCATAGTAACGCCAATAGGGACTTTCCATTGACGTCAA
TGGGTGGAGTATTTACGGTAAACTGCCCACTTGGCAGTACATCAAGTGTATCATATGCCAAGTCCGCCCC
CTATTGACGTCAATGACGGTAAATGGCCCGCCTGGCATTATGCCCAGTACATGACCTTACGGGACTTTCC
TACTTGGCAGTACATCTACGTATTAGTCATCGCTATTACCATGGTGATGCGGTTTTGGCAGTACACCAAT
GGGCGTGGATAGCGGTTTGACTCACGGGGATTTCCAAGTCTCCACCCCATTGACGTCAATGGGAGTTTGT
TTTGGCACCAAAATCAACGGGACTTTCCAAAATGTCGTAATAACCCCGCCCCGTTGACGCAAATGGGCGG
TAGGCGTGTACGGTGGGAGGTCTATATAAGCAGAGCTCGTTTAGTGAACCGTCAGATCCTCACTCTCTTC
CGCATCGCTGTCTGCGAGGGCCAGCTGTTGGGCTCGCGGTTGAGGACAAACTCTTCGCGGTCTTTCCAGT
ACTCTTGGATCGGAAACCCGTCGGCCTCCGAACGGTACTCCGCCACCGAGGGACCTGAGCGAGTCCGCAT
CGACCGGATCGGAAAACCTCTCGAGAAAGGCGTCTAACCAGTCACAGTCGCAAGGTAGGCTGAGCACCGT
GGCGGGCGGCAGCGGGTGGCGGTCGGGGTTGTTTCTGGCGGAGGTGCTGCTGATGATGTAATTAAAGTAG
GCGGTCTTGAGACGGCGGATGGTCGAGGTGAGGTGTGGCAGGCTTGAGATCCAGCTGTTGGGGTGAGTAC
TCCCTCTCAAAAGCGGGCATTACTTCTGCGCTAAGATTGTCAGTTTCCAAAAACGAGGAGGATTTGATAT
TCACCTGGCCCGATCTGGCCATACACTTGAGTGACAATGACATCCACTTTGCCTTTCTCTCCACAGGTGT
CCACTCCCAGGTCCAAGTTTGCCACCATGGAGTTTCAGACCCAGGTACTCATGTCCCTGCTGCTCTGCAT
GTCTGGTGCGGCCGCCACCCCCGTGAACAACGAAGAGGACCAGGAAGAACTGTACATCAAGAACAAGAAG
CTGGAAAAGCTGAAGAACATCGTGTCCGGCGACTTCGTGGGCAACTACAAGAACAACGAGGAACTGCTGA
ACAAGAAGATCGAAGAACTGCAGAACTCCAAAGAAAAGAACGTGCACGTGCTGATCAACGGCAACAGCAT
CATCGACGAGATCGAGAAGAACGAGGAAAACGACGATAACGAAGAGAACAACGACGACGACAACACCTAC
GAGCTGGACATGAACGACGACACCTTTCTGGGCCAGAACAACGATGCCCACTTCGAGAACGTGGACGACG
ACGCCGTGGAGAACGAGCAGGAAGATGAGAACAAAGAGAAGTCCGAGAGCTTCCCCCTGTTCCAGAACCT
GGGCCTGTTCGGCAAGAACGTGCTGTCCAAAGTGAAGGCCCAGAGCGAGACAGACACCCAGAGCAAGAAT
GAGCAGGAAATCAGCACCCAGGGCCAGGAAGTGCAGAAACCAGCCCAGGGCGGCGAGAGCACCTTCCAGA
AGGACCTGGATAAGAAGCTGTACAACCTGGGCGACGTGTTCAACCACGTGGTGGACATCAGCAACAAGAA
GAACAAGATCAACCTGGACGAGTACGGCAAGAAGTACACCGACTTCAAGAAAGAATACGAGGACTTCGTG
CTCAACTCTAAAGAGTACGACATCATCAAGAACCTGATCATCATGTTCGGCCAGGAAGATAACAAGGCCA
AGAACGGCAAGACCGATATCGTGTCCGAGGCCAAGCACATGACCGAGATCTTCATCAAGCTGTTCAAGGA
CAAAGAGTACCACGAGCAGTTCAAGAACTACATCTACGGCGTGTACAGCTACGCCAAGCAGAACAGCCAC
CTGAGCGAGAAGAAGATCAAGCCCGAGGAAGAGTACAAGAAGTTCCTGGAATACAGCTTCAATCTGCTGA
ACACCATGGGCGCGCCGTCGACCTCCATCACGGCCTATAAGAGTGAGGGGGAGTCAGCGGAGTTCTCCTT
CCCACTCAACCTTGGAGAGGAAAGCCTGCAGGGAGAGTTGAGATGGAAGGCAGAGAAGGCTCCTTCTTCC
CAGTCCTGGATCACCTTCTCCCTAAAGAACCAAAAGGTGTCTGTGCAGAAGTCTACTAGCAACCCCAAGT
TCCAGCTGTCCGAAACGCTCCCACTCACCCTTCAGATACCCCAGGTCTCCCTTCAGTTTGCTGGTTCTGG
CAACCTGACCCTGACTCTGGACAGAGGGATACTGTATCAGGAAGTGAACCTGGTGGTGATGAAAGTGACT
CAGCCCGACAGCAACACTTTGACCTGTGAGGTGATGGGACCCACCTCACCCAAGATGAGACTGATCTTGA
AGCAGGAGAATCAGGAGGCCAGGGTCTCCAGGCAGGAGAAAGTGATTCAAGTGCAGGCCCCTGAAGCAGG
GGTGTGGCAATGTCTACTGAGTGAAGGTGAAGAGGTCAAGATGGACTCCAAGATCCAGGTTTTATCCAAA
GGGTTGAATTCCGGATCACTGCATCATATTCTGGATGCACAGAAAATGGTGTGGAATCATCGTTAAGTCT
AGACACGTGATTAATTAAGGATCCCCCGACCTCGACCTCTGGCTAATAAAGGAAATTTATTTTCATTGCA
ATAGTGTGTTGGAATTTTTTGTGTCTCTCACTCGGAAGGACATATGGGAGGGCAAATCATTTGGTCGAGA
TCCCTCGGAGATCTCTAGCTAGAGGATCGATCCCCGCCCCGGACGAACTAAACCTGACTACGACATCTCT
GCCCCTTCTTCGCGGGGCAGTGCATGTAATCCCTTCAGTTGGTTGGTACAACTTGCCAACTGGGCCCTGT
TCCACATGTGACACGGGGGGGGACCAAACACAAAGGGGTTCTCTGACTGTAGTTGACATCCTTATAAATG
GATGTGCACATTTGCCAACACTGAGTGGCTTTCATCCTGGAGCAGACTTTGCAGTCTGTGGACTGCAACA
CAACATTGCCTTTATGTGTAACTCTTGGCTGAAGCTCTTACACCAATGCTGGGGGACATGTACCTCCCAG
GGGCCCAGGAAGACTACGGGAGGCTACACCAACGTCAATCAGAGGGGCCTGTGTAGCTACCGATAAGCGG
ACCCTCAAGAGGGCATTAGCAATAGTGTTTATAAGGCCCCCTTGTTAACCCTAAACGGGTAGCATATGCT
TCCCGGGTAGTAGTATATACTATCCAGACTAACCCTAATTCAATAGCATATGTTACCCAACGGGAAGCAT
ATGCTATCGAATTAGGGTTAGTAAAAGGGTCCTAAGGAACAGCGATATCTCCCACCCCATGAGCTGTCAC
GGTTTTATTTACATGGGGTCAGGATTCCACGAGGGTAGTGAACCATTTTAGTCACAAGGGCAGTGGCTGA
AGATCAAGGAGCGGGCAGTGAACTCTCCTGAATCTTCGCCTGCTTCTTCATTCTCCTTCGTTTAGCTAAT
AGAATAACTGCTGAGTTGTGAACAGTAAGGTGTATGTGAGGTGCTCGAAAACAAGGTTTCAGGTGACGCC
CCCAGAATAAAATTTGGACGGGGGGTTCAGTGGTGGCATTGTGCTATGACACCAATATAACCCTCACAAA
CCCCTTGGGCAATAAATACTAGTGTAGGAATGAAACATTCTGAATATCTTTAACAATAGAAATCCATGGG
GTGGGGACAAGCCGTAAAGACTGGATGTCCATCTCACACGAATTTATGGCTATGGGCAACACATAATCCT
AGTGCAATATGATACTGGGGTTATTAAGATGTGTCCCAGGCAGGGACCAAGACAGGTGAACCATGTTGTT
ACACTCTATTTGTAACAAGGGGAAAGAGAGTGGACGCCGACAGCAGCGGACTCCACTGGTTGTCTCTAAC
ACCCCCGAAAATTAAACGGGGCTCCACGCCAATGGGGCCCATAAACAAAGACAAGTGGCCACTCTTTTTT
TTGAAATTGTGGAGTGGGGGCACGCGTCAGCCCCCACACGCCGCCCTGCGGTTTTGGACTGTAAAATAAG
GGTGTAATAACTTGGCTGATTGTAACCCCGCTAACCACTGCGGTCAAACCACTTGCCCACAAAACCACTA
ATGGCACCCCGGGGAATACCTGCATAAGTAGGTGGGCGGGCCAAGATAGGGGCGCGATTGCTGCGATCTG
GAGGACAAATTACACACACTTGCGCCTGAGCGCCAAGCACAGGGTTGTTGGTCCTCATATTCACGAGGTC
GCTGAGAGCACGGTGGGCTAATGTTGCCATGGGTAGCATATACTACCCAAATATCTGGATAGCATATGCT
ATCCTAATCTATATCTGGGTAGCATAGGCTATCCTAATCTATATCTGGGTAGCATATGCTATCCTAATCT
ATATCTGGGTAGTATATGCTATCCTAATTTATATCTGGGTAGCATAGGCTATCCTAATCTATATCTGGGT
AGCATATGCTATCCTAATCTATATCTGGGTAGTATATGCTATCCTAATCTGTATCCGGGTAGCATATGCT
ATCCTAATAGAGATTAGGGTAGTATATGCTATCCTAATTTATATCTGGGTAGCATATACTACCCAAATAT
CTGGATAGCATATGCTATCCTAATCTATATCTGGGTAGCATATGCTATCCTAATCTATATCTGGGTAGCA
TAGGCTATCCTAATCTATATCTGGGTAGCATATGCTATCCTAATCTATATCTGGGTAGTATATGCTATCC
TAATTTATATCTGGGTAGCATAGGCTATCCTAATCTATATCTGGGTAGCATATGCTATCCTAATCTATAT
CTGGGTAGTATATGCTATCCTAATCTGTATCCGGGTAGCATATGCTATCCTCATGATAAGCTGTCAAACA
TGAGAATTTTCTTGAAGACGAAAGGGCCTCGTGATACGCCTATTTTTATAGGTTAATGTCATGATAATAA
TGGTTTCTTAGACGTCAGGTGGCACTTTTCGGGGAAATGTGCGCGGAACCCCTATTTGTTTATTTTTCTA
AATACATTCAAATATGTATCCGCTCATGAGACAATAACCCTGATAAATGCTTCAATAATATTGAAAAAGG
AAGAGTATGAGTATTCAACATTTCCGTGTCGCCCTTATTCCCTTTTTTGCGGCATTTTGCCTTCCTGTTT
TTGCTCACCCAGAAACGCTGGTGAAAGTAAAAGATGCTGAAGATCAGTTGGGTGCACGAGTGGGTTACAT
CGAACTGGATCTCAACAGCGGTAAGATCCTTGAGAGTTTTCGCCCCGAAGAACGTTTTCCAATGATGAGC
ACTTTTAAAGTTCTGCTATGTGGCGCGGTATTATCCCGTGTTGACGCCGGGCAAGAGCAACTCGGTCGCC
GCATACACTATTCTCAGAATGACTTGGTTGAGTACTCACCAGTCACAGAAAAGCATCTTACGGATGGCAT
GACAGTAAGAGAATTATGCAGTGCTGCCATAACCATGAGTGATAACACTGCGGCCAACTTACTTCTGACA
ACGATCGGAGGACCGAAGGAGCTAACCGCTTTTTTGCACAACATGGGGGATCATGTAACTCGCCTTGATC
GTTGGGAACCGGAGCTGAATGAAGCCATACCAAACGACGAGCGTGACACCACGATGCCTGCAGCAATGGC
AACAACGTTGCGCAAACTATTAACTGGCGAACTACTTACTCTAGCTTCCCGGCAACAATTAATAGACTGG
ATGGAGGCGGATAAAGTTGCAGGACCACTTCTGCGCTCGGCCCTTCCGGCTGGCTGGTTTATTGCTGATA
AATCTGGAGCCGGTGAGCGTGGGTCTCGCGGTATCATTGCAGCACTGGGGCCAGATGGTAAGCCCTCCCG
TATCGTAGTTATCTACACGACGGGGAGTCAGGCAACTATGGATGAACGAAATAGACAGATCGCTGAGATA
GGTGCCTCACTGATTAAGCATTGGTAACTGTCAGACCAAGTTTACTCATATATACTTTAGATTGATTTAA
AACTTCATTTTTAATTTAAAAGGATCTAGGTGAAGATCCTTTTTGATAATCTCATGACCAAAATCCCTTA
ACGTGAGTTTTCGTTCCACTGAGCGTCAGACCCCGTAGAAAAGATCAAAGGATCTTCTTGAGATCCTTTT
TTTCTGCGCGTAATCTGCTGCTTGCAAACAAAAAAACCACCGCTACCAGCGGTGGTTTGTTTGCCGGATC
AAGAGCTACCAACTCTTTTTCCGAAGGTAACTGGCTTCAGCAGAGCGCAGATACCAAATACTGTTCTTCT
AGTGTAGCCGTAGTTAGGCCACCACTTCAAGAACTCTGTAGCACCGCCTACATACCTCGCTCTGCTAATC
CTGTTACCAGTGGCTGCTGCCAGTGGCGATAAGTCGTGTCTTACCGGGTTGGACTCAAGACGATAGTTAC
CGGATAAGGCGCAGCGGTCGGGCTGAACGGGGGGTTCGTGCACACAGCCCAGCTTGGAGCGAACGACCTA
CACCGAACTGAGATACCTACAGCGTGAGCTATGAGAAAGCGCCACGCTTCCCGAAGGGAGAAAGGCGGAC
AGGTATCCGGTAAGCGGCAGGGTCGGAACAGGAGAGCGCACGAGGGAGCTTCCAGGGGGAAACGCCTGGT
ATCTTTATAGTCCTGTCGGGTTTCGCCACCTCTGACTTGAGCGTCGATTTTTGTGATGCTCGTCAGGGGG
GCGGAGCCTATGGAAAAACGCCAGCAACGCGGCCTTTTTACGGTTCCTGGCCTTTTGCTGGCCTTTTGCT
CACATGTTCTTTCCTGCGTTATCCCCTGATTCTGTGGATAACCGTATTACCGCCTTTGAGTGAGCTGATA
CCGCTCGCCGCAGCCGAACGACCGAGCGCAGCGAGTCAGTGAGCGAGGAAGCGGAAGAGCGCCCAATACG
CAAACCGCCTCTCCCCGCGCGTTGGCCGATTCATTAATGCAGCTGGCACGACAGGTTTCCCGACTGGAAA
GCGGGCAGTGAGCGCAACGCAATTAATGTGAGTTAGCTCACTCATTAGGCACCCCAGGCTTTACACTTTA
TGCTTCCGGCTCGTATGTTGTGTGGAATTGTGAGCGGATAACAATTTCACACAGGAAACAGCTATGACCA
TGATTACGCCAAGCTCTAGCTAGAGGTCGACCAATTCTCATGTTTGACAGCTTATCATCGCAGATCCGGG
CAACGTTGTTGCCATTGCTGCAGGCGCAGAACTGGTAGGTATGGA
