>Addgene plasmid #47735 | MSP7-bio | addgene partial sequence | sequence record 71136 | CMV-F 5'-CGCAAATGGGCGGTAGGCGTG-3'
TGAACCGTCAGATCCTCACTCTCTTCCGCATCGCTGTCTGCGAGGGCCAGCTGTTGGGCTCGCGGTTGAG
GACAAACTCTTCGCGGTCTTTCCAGTACTCTTGGATCGGAAACCCGTCGGCCTCCGAACGGTACTCCGCC
ACCGAGGGACCTGAGCGAGTCCGCATCGACCGGATCGGAAAACCTCTCGAGAAAGGCGTCTAACCAGTCA
CAGTCGCAAGGTAGGCTGAGCACCGTGGCGGGCGGCAGCGGGTGGCGGTCGGGGTTGTTTCTGGCGGAGG
TGCTGCTGATGATGTAATTAAAGTAGGCGGTCTTGAGACGGCGGATGGTCGAGGTGAGGTGTGGCAGGCT
TGAGATCCAGCTGTTGGGGTGAGTACTCCCTCTCAAAAGCGGGCATTACTTCTGCGCTAAGATTGTCAGT
TTCCAAAAACGAGGAGGATTTGATATTCACCTGGCCCGATCTGGCCATACACTTGAGTGACAATGACATC
CACTTTGCCTTTCTCTCCACAGGTGTCCACTCCCAGGTCCAAGTTTGCCACCATGGAGTTTCAGACCCAG
GTACTCATGTCCCTGCTGCTCTGCATGTCTGGTGCGGCCGCCACCCCCGTGAACAACGAAGAGGACCAGG
AAGAACTGTACATCAAGAACAAGAAGCTGGAAAAGCTGAAGAACATCGTGTCCGGCGACTTCGTGGGCAA
CTACAAGAACAACGAGGAACTGCTGAACAAGAAGATCGAAGAACTGCAGAACTCCAAAGAAAAGAACGTG
CACGTGCTGATCAACGGCAACAGCATCATCGACGAGATCGAGAAGAACGAGGAAAACGACGATAACGAAG
AGAACAACGACGACGACAACACCTACGAGCTGGACATGAACGACGACACCTTTCTGGGCCAGAACAACGA
TGCCCACTTCGAGAACGTGGAC
