>Addgene plasmid #47735 | MSP7-bio | addgene partial sequence | sequence record 71491 | EBVori-F 5'-CCACTCAGTGTTGGCAAATG-3'
CAGAGAACCCCTTTGTGTTTGGTCCCCCCCCGTGTCACATGTGGAACAGGGCCCAGTTGGCAAGTTGTAC
CAACCAACTGAAGGGATTACATGCACTGCCCCGCGAAGAAGGGGCAGAGATGTCGTAGTCAGGTTTAGTT
CGTCCGGGGCGGGGATCGATCCTCTAGCTAGAGATCTCCGAGGGATCTCGACCAAATGATTTGCCCTCCC
ATATGTCCTTCCGAGTGAGAGACACAAAAAATTCCAACACACTATTGCAATGAAAATAAATTTCCTTTAT
TAGCCAGAGGTCGAGGTCGGGGGATCCTTAATTAATCACGTGTCTAGACTTAACGATGATTCCACACCAT
TTTCTGTGCATCCAGAATATGATGCAGTGATCCGGAATTCAACCCTTTGGATAAAACCTGGATCTTGGAG
TCCATCTTGACCTCTTCACCTTCACTCAGTAGACATTGCCACACCCCTGCTTCAGGGGCCTGCACTTGAA
TCACTTTCTCCTGCCTGGAGACCCTGGCCTCCTGATTCTCCTGCTTCAAGATCAGTCTCATCTTGGGTGA
GGTGGGTCCCATCACCTCACAGGTCAAAGTGTTGCTGTCGGGCTGAGTCACTTTCATCACCACCAGGTTC
ACTTCCTGATACAGTATCCCTCTGTCCAGAGTCAGGGTCAGGTTGCCAGAACCAGCAAACTGAAGGGAGA
CCTGGGGTATCTGAAGGGTGAGTGGGAGCGTTTCGGACAGCTGGAACTTGGGGTTGCTAGTAGACTTCTG
CACAGACACCTTTTGGTTCTTTAGGGAGAAGGTGATCCAGGACTGGGAAGAAGGAGCCTTCTCTGCCTTC
CATCTCAACTCTCCCTGCAGGCTTTCCTCTCCAAGGTTGAGTGGGAA
