>Addgene plasmid #47735 | MSP7-bio | addgene partial sequence | sequence record 72116 | rCd4-R 5'-TCCCTGCAGGCTTTCCTCTCCAAGGTTGAG-3'
CCTCACTCTTATAGGCCGTGATGGAGGTCGACGGCGCGCCCATGGTGTTCAGCAGATTGAAGCTGTATTC
CAGGAACTTCTTGTACTCTTCCTCGGGCTTGATCTTCTTCTCGCTCAGGTGGCTGTTCTGCTTGGCGTAG
CTGTACACGCCGTAGATGTAGTTCTTGAACTGCTCGTGGTACTCTTTGTCCTTGAACAGCTTGATGAAGA
TCTCGGTCATGTGCTTGGCCTCGGACACGATATCGGTCTTGCCGTTCTTGGCCTTGTTATCTTCCTGGCC
GAACATGATGATCAGGTTCTTGATGATGTCGTACTCTTTAGAGTTGAGCACGAAGTCCTCGTATTCTTTC
TTGAAGTCGGTGTACTTCTTGCCGTACTCGTCCAGGTTGATCTTGTTCTTCTTGTTGCTGATGTCCACCA
CGTGGTTGAACACGTCGCCCAGGTTGTACAGCTTCTTATCCAGGTCCTTCTGGAAGGTGCTCTCGCCGCC
CTGGGCTGGTTTCTGCACTTCCTGGCCCTGGGTGCTGATTTCCTGCTCATTCTTGCTCTGGGTGTCTGTC
TCGCTCTGGGCCTTCACTTTGGACAGCACGTTCTTGCCGAACAGGCCCAGGTTCTGGAACAGGGGGAAGC
TCTCGGACTTCTCTTTGTTCTCATCTTCCTGCTCGTTCTCCACGGCGTCGTCGTCCACGTTCTCGAAGTG
GGCATCGTTGTTCTGGCCCAGAAAGGTGTCGTCGTTCATGTCCAGCTCGTAGGTGTTGTCGTCGTCGTTG
TTCTCTTCGTTATCGTCGTTTTCCTCGTTCTTCTCGATCTCGTCGATGATGCTGTTGCCGTTGATCAGCA
CGTGCACGTTCTTTTCTTTGGAGTTCTGCAGTTCTTCGATCTTCTTGTTCAGCAGTTCCTCGTTGTTCTT
GTAGTTGCCCACGAAGTC
